Addgene plasmid #24574: pFloxin-IRES-Ofd1-Myc-S75F
Depositing lab: Jeremy Reiter. Depositing organization: University of California, San Francisco (UCSF). Publication: Ofd1, a human disease gene, regulates the length and distal structure of centrioles. Singla V, Romaguera-Ros M, Garcia-Verdugo JM, Reiter JF. Dev Cell. 2010 Mar 16. 18(3):410-24. 10.1016/j.devcel.2009.12.022 PubMed 20230748.
Backbone
  Vector backbone: pBluescript
  Backbone size w/o insert (bp): 4873
  Vector type: Mouse Targeting, Cre/Lox
Growth in bacteria
  Bacterial resistance: Ampicillin, 100 μg/mL
  Growth temperature: 37°C
  Growth strain: Stbl2
  Growth instructions: Stbl2 (Invitrogen) or other RecA- strain 37 degrees in LB media
  Copy number: Low Copy
Gene/Insert
  Gene/Insert name: Ofd1
  Species: M. musculus (mouse)
  Insert size (bp): 3087
  Mutation: serine 75 changed to phenylalanine (codon TCT changed to TTT)
  GenBank ID: NM_177429
  Entrez Gene: Ofd1 (a.k.a. ORF2, Cxorf5, DXGgc7e)
  Tag / fusion protein: Myc (C terminal on insert)
  Cloning method: Restriction Enzyme
  Sequencing primers: 5′ tcggtgcacatgctttacat
Terms and licenses: Academic/Nonprofit Terms; Industry Terms: Not Available to Industry
Depositor comments: Mutation reported in: OFD1, the gene mutated in oral-facial-digital syndrome type 1, is expressed in the metanephros and in human embryonic renal mesenchymal cells. Romio L, Wright V, Price K, Winyard PJ, Donnai D, Porteous ME, Franco B, Giorgio G, Malcolm S, Woolf AS, Feather SA. J Am Soc Nephrol. 2003 Mar;14(3):680-9.PMID: 12595504
How to cite: pFloxin-IRES-Ofd1-Myc-S75F was a gift from Jeremy Reiter (Addgene plasmid # 24574 ; http://n2t.net/addgene:24574 ; RRID:Addgene_24574)
