[The description below was written by a language model from this plasmid's Addgene catalogue record and pLannotate feature annotations shown in this document.]
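Description:
pFloxin-IRES-Ofd1-Myc-S75F is a pBluescript-based mouse targeting, Cre/lox vector of about 8 kb that delivers a mutant Ofd1 cDNA into a lox-tagged genomic locus. It is maintained in E. coli through a ColE1/pUC-type origin and selected with ampicillin via the β-lactamase gene. The catalogue lists it as low copy and calls for a recombination-deficient host strain, although the annotated origin is of the high-copy type. Remnants of lac regulatory elements, lacZα, rop and bom are carried over from the parental cloning vectors.

The payload begins with a lox66 site, a right-element mutant of loxP. Such mutant sites are generally paired with a complementary mutant lox site, so that Cre-mediated insertion is favoured over re-excision. Downstream lie a fragment of the mouse Engrailed 2 splice acceptor and an EMCV IRES. These are followed by the mouse Ofd1 coding sequence fused at its C terminus to a Myc epitope tag, then an SV40 polyadenylation signal and an FRT site. No complete eukaryotic promoter is annotated, as only a very short β-actin promoter match appears. The layout therefore implies that, once integrated, the cassette is spliced into a transcript from the host locus and Ofd1-Myc is translated from the IRES. The record does not name the recipient locus or cell line.

The insert carries a serine 75 to phenylalanine substitution, which the depositor notes was reported in oral-facial-digital syndrome type 1. Ofd1 is a centriolar protein that controls centriole length, recruitment of distal appendage proteins and cilium formation. The associated publication concerns its role in centriole length and distal structure, so this construct is suited to testing how the disease-associated allele behaves in that context, with the Myc tag allowing detection of the protein.
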