Features (pLannotate 1.2.2; 22 found; start..end, strand, type, name):
    529..562     +  protein_bind   lox66: Right element (RE) mutant of loxP (Araki et al., 2010). Cre-mediated recombination occurs in the 8-bp core sequence (GCATACAT). Cre recombinase
    745..830     +  misc_feature   En2 SA (fragment): splice acceptor from the mouse Engrailed 2 gene (Skarnes et al., 1992)
    860..878     -  promoter       chicken β-actin promoter (fragment): contains a 21-bp deletion relative to the standard chicken β-actin promoter
    876..1448    +  misc_feature   IRES: internal ribosome entry site (IRES) of the encephalomyocarditis virus (EMCV)
   1471..1512    +  misc_feature   MCS (fragment): multiple cloning site
   1688..4738    +  CDS            Ofd1: OFD1_MOUSE - Experimental evidence at protein level: Swiss-Prot protein existence level 1. Component of the centrioles controlling mother and daughter centrioles length. Recruits to the centriole IFT88 and centriole distal appendage-specific proteins including CEP164. Involved in the biogenesis of the cilium, a centriole-associated function. The cilium is a cell surface projection found in many vertebrate cells required to transduce signals important for development and tissue homeostasis. Plays an important role in development by regulating Wnt signaling and the specification of the left-righ
   4739..4768    +  CDS            Myc: Myc (human c-Myc proto-oncogene) epitope tag
   4816..4929    +  misc_feature   IRES (fragment): internal ribosome entry site (IRES) of the encephalomyocarditis virus (EMCV)
   4977..4993    +  misc_feature   MCS (fragment): pBluescript multiple cloning site
   5004..5089    +  CDS            large T antigen (fragment): large T antigen from SV40 (simian virus 40)
   5112..5233    +  polyA_signal   SV40 poly(A) signal: SV40 polyadenylation signal
   5264..5311    +  protein_bind   FRT: FLP-mediated recombination occurs in the 8-bp core sequence TCTAGAAA (Turan and Bode, 2011). FLP recombinase from the Saccharomyces cerevisiae 2μ plasmid
   5359..5375    -  protein_bind   lac operator: The lac repressor binds to the lac operator to inhibit transcription in E. coli. This inhibition can be relieved by adding lactose or isopropyl-β-D-thiogalactopyranoside (IPTG). lac repressor encoded by lacI
   5383..5413    -  promoter       lac promoter: promoter for the E. coli lac operon
   5428..5449    -  protein_bind   CAP binding site: CAP binding activates transcription in the presence of cAMP. E. coli catabolite activator protein
   5462..5554    -  CDS            lacI (fragment): lac repressor; lacI; The lac repressor binds to the lac operator to inhibit transcription in E. coli. This inhibition can be relieved by adding lactose or isopropyl-β-D-thiogalactopyranoside (IPTG).
   5737..6325    -  rep_origin     ori: high-copy-number ColE1/pMB1/pBR322/pUC origin of replication
   6496..7356    -  CDS            AmpR: β-lactamase; bla; confers resistance to ampicillin, carbenicillin, and related antibiotics
   7357..7461    -  promoter       AmpR promoter: bla
   7556..7591    +  CDS            rop (fragment): Rop protein, which maintains plasmids at low copy number; rop
   7693..7792    +  misc_feature   bom (fragment): basis of mobility region from pBR322
   7798..7952    -  CDS            lacZα (fragment): LacZα fragment of β-galactosidase; lacZ fragment
>Addgene plasmid #24574 | pFloxin-IRES-Ofd1-Myc-S75F | depositor full sequence | sequence record 11449 | Author sequence
AAGCTTCCTTCTGCAGGAGCGTACAGAACCCAGGGCCCTGGCACCCGTGCAGACCCTGGCCCACCCCACC
TGGGCGCTCAGTGCCCAAGAGATGTCCACACCTAGGATGTCCCGCGGTGGGTGGGGGGCCCGAGAGACGG
GCAGGCCGGGGGCAGGCCTGGCCATGCGGGGCCGAACCGGGCACTGCCCAGCGTGGGGCGCGGGGGCCAC
GGCGCGCGCCCCCAGCCCCCGGGCCCAGCACCCCAAGGCGGCCAACGCCAAAACTCTCCCTCCTCCTCTT
CCTCAATCTCGCTCTCGCTCTTTTTTTTTTTCGCAAAAGGAGGGGAGAGGGGGTAAAAAAATGCTGCACT
GTCGGCGAAGCCGGTGAGTGAGCGGCGCGGGGCCAATCGCGTGCGCCGTTCCGAAAGTTGCCTTTTATGG
CTCGAGCGGCCGCGGCGGCGCCCTATAAAACCCAGCGGCGCGACGCGCCACCACCGCCGAGACCGCGTCC
GCCCGCGAGCACAGAGCCTCGCCTTTGCCACCATGGCTATAACTTCGTATAGCATACATTATACGAACGG
TAGTGATAGGCCTTTTAGCTACATCTGCCAATCCATCTCATTTTCACACACACACACACCACTTTCCTTC
TGGTCAGTGGGCACATGTCCAGCCTCAAGTTTATATCACCACCCCCAATGCCCAACACTTGTATGGCCTT
GGGCGGGTCATCCCCCCCCCCACCCCCAGTATCTGCAACCTCAAGCTAGCTTGGGTGCGTTGGTTGTGGA
TAAGTAGCTAGACTCCAGCAACCAGTAACCTCTGCCCTTTCTCCTCCATGACAACCAGGTACCGGTAGTG
ACTAATAGCTGATAGAATTCCGCCCCCCCCCCCCCCCCCTCTCCCTCCCCCCCCCCTAACGTTACTGGCC
GAAGCCGCTTGGAATAAGGCCGGTGTGCGTTTGTCTATATGTTATTTTCCACCATATTGCCGTCTTTTGG
CAATGTGAGGGCCCGGAAACCTGGCCCTGTCTTCTTGACGAGCATTCCTAGGGGTCTTTCCCCTCTCGCC
AAAGGAATGCAAGGTCTGTTGAATGTCGTGAAGGAAGCAGTTCCTCTGGAAGCTTCTTGAAGACAAACAA
CGTCTGTAGCGACCCTTTGCAGGCAGCGGAACCCCCCACCTGGCGACAGGTGCCTCTGCGGCCAAAAGCC
ACGTGTATAAGATACACCTGCAAAGGCGGCACAACCCCAGTGCCACGTTGTGAGTTGGATAGTTGTGGAA
AGAGTCAAATGGCTCTCCTAAGCGTATTCAACAAGGGGCTGAAGGATGCCCAGAAGGTACCCCATTGTAT
GGGATCTGATCTGGGGCCTCGGTGCACATGCTTTACATGTGTTTAGTCGAGGTTAAAAAAACGTCTAGGC
CCCCCGAACCACGGGGACGTGGTTTTCCTTTGAAAAACACGATGATAATAGGATCGCATGCGGCGCGCCA
CTAGCGCTACCGGACTCAGATCTCGAGCTCAAGCTTCGAATTATCTGCAGAATTCGCCCTTGACGAGTTA
GGGGCTGAATGTTTAGCTCTCTTGCTCCCCTAGGTCCCCAGAGACAAGCTGGATTCCGAGGTCAAGGGCT
CCCTCTCCTCCTGCGCCCCGGCCCGGGCCGAGGAGTCCGACCGTGGAGGGGCGAGCTCGGGAGGAAAGCA
GATGAGGATGGCTCAGTCCAACATGCCCCACAAGTCTGATGTGTTGAGTCAAGATGAACTGCGCAAAAAG
CTATACCAGACGTTTAAGGATCGGGGTGTACTGGACACACTTCAGACCCAACTCCGAAACCAGCTAATTC
ATGAATTGATGCATCCTGTATTGAGTGGAGAAGTGAAGCCGCCATCCATTTCAGTGGAAGGGAGTGCCCT
CCTAATAGGGGCTTTTAACTCGCTGGTGGCAGACCACTTACAAAGATGTGGCTATGAATATTCACTCTCT
GTTTTCTTTCCAGAAAGTGGTTTGGCAAAAGAAAAGATATTTACTATGCAGGATCTACTACAACTCATTC
GGATTAACCCCTCATCCAGTCTCTATAAATCATTGATTTCAGGATTTGATAAAGAAAATAAAAAAGGTTT
TCTTATGAGTTTCTTAAAGGAGTTGGCAGAATATTATCAAGCTAAAGAGAGCTGTGATGCGGAAACTCAG
ACAAGCACCACATTTCCCAGCCAAGTGTCCCTAGCCGAGAAGTTTCAGCTTATTGACGCTCAATTTGCAG
ATGGTTTTCCTCACCGTTCCAAGCTAGAATCTTTAGAGACAAAGTTAAACGAGTATAAGAAAGAAGTACA
ACACCAGCTTCAGGTAGAAATGTGTCATAAGCTGAAGTATTTTAGAGAAGCTGAAATAACAAAAGTTAAG
ATGGAAGAGAGAAGAAAGTATGAAAAGGAATTGGCTGAGTTCCAGAATGAATTTGAAAGAACTTGTCAAG
CAAAAAATGAAGCCCTCATTTCTCAGGAGAAGAATTCTCTGGAAAGAATTAAAAAACACCGAGAGATGGA
ATCAAAAGAAATTTATGCTCAAAGACAGCTTCTACTAAATGATATAGCTTTGCTTAGAGGTAGAGAAGCA
GAGCTGAAGGAGCGAATCGAAACTTTTGAATTGACCCAGAAGCTCCAAGAAGAAAAAATTAAAAGTGAGG
CTGAGGCACTTGAGAGACGGGAACAGAATCTGAAGAATATTGAAGACACCTATGATCAGAAACTCAAAAC
TGAACTGCTAAAGTACCAACTGGAGCTAAAGGATGACTACATCACTAGGACAAATAAACTCCTGGAAGAG
GAAAGGAAGAATAAAGAAAAAACTATTCATTTGCAAGAGGAGCTCACAGTTATTAATTCAAAAAAGGAAG
AACTCAGTAAATCTGTTAAGCATATGAAAGAAGTTGAGCTGGAACTGGAGTCTGTGAAAGCTCAGTTTTT
AGCAATATCAAAACAAAACCACTTGCTGAATGAAAAGGTGAGAGAGATGAGTGATTACTCACAACTGAAA
GAAGAGAAAGTGGAGCTTCAGGCACAAAATAAACTACTTAAACTGCAACTGGAAGAGACTAGGAATGAAA
ACTTACGACTCCTAGACCGCATAACTCAGCCACCTCCTGAGCTTGTGATTTTTCAGAAGGAATTACAGAA
AACAGAAAAGGCTATGGAACTGGAGCACAAGGACTTTGAAACTCATAGGCAGGCTCTTGAGAAACAGCTG
CAGAGTGAAATTGAAAATTCTGCACAGCTAAGGACCCAGATAGCAGAATATGATGCTTCTGTCAAAAGGT
TAACTGTTCAGGTGGCTGAGTTAAAGTCACAACTAAAACAAACTCAGATAGCCCTAGAGAATGAAGTGTA
CCGAAATCCAAAACACTCTCTGATTCATTCCCTGAGTGGCCTCCTATTGAGCGGCAAGATGGCACCCCAC
AGTGAAGATAAAAGTGGGGATTTCTTGAATGTACCCCTTGAACAGAACAAGGTTATAGCGGGTGCAGTTA
TGTCAAGGGTCCCACCTTATGTAAATACAGCAACAGAAGCTAGTTCCCCAGAGTCTGACTTTGAGTTTAT
AGCCAGTAGTACTAAAGCCAAAGTAAGAGAGCTAGAGCAAGAGGCTGAACGCTTGGAAAAGGCATTCAGA
ACTTACTATCAAAGAGCTACTCAGAATCCTTCTACGAGCCCTCAGCCGGCAAAGAGTCCTCCATCTGTAA
ACTCGGTGGCAGCTCTCAGAAGCATAGCTTCCAGTTCCATGGACAGACCTGTTTCTGCAGAGGACAGAGT
TGTCTCGGAACAGCCTCTTGGGGACATGCTGAAGGAAGAAATGAGTGATATGTCCAAAGCATTCATGGGC
AGTGTGGTTTCACGGCCACGCAGGACCTCTTCCTCCACACGCCTCTCCTCTACACCCCATCCAAAATCGA
GAAGAAGTCTTGATAATGAAATGTATCTGGAAGGTCTCGGGAGATTACACATGACTTCCTCCAGCCCTCT
TCTTGACAGAGTTTCTGCATCACCTGCTGCTTCCCCTAGTCCTTGTCCTGAGAGAACAGCCCAGGCGTCA
CCTGTTCCATCTAGGCACAGCTTCTCTGGTCTTCCAGAGCAAAATGCCTGTTTATATCAGAGACAAACTG
AAACGCAAGATAAAAGTGAGCTTTCAAATGTGGACAAGCAATCTTTGAAAGATGAGAAATTTGAACCACC
TTTCAGATGGAACAAGACAGAACAGTTTGAAGCAGAAGGACTCCACCCTGCTGGTGACATGCCTGGAATA
GATTTTGCTGTGGCTACTCAGTCTTCAAGACTCATTTCATACGACTACCCAAGTGCTGTTCAGAGCCAAA
CTGGAGAACAAGACGAACAGGAGCTATGGGAGCTTCACATGAAAGAACGCAGGCAGAGAGAAGAACAAAG
GCATAATGAACGGCAAGAAGCTTTAGAGAGGGAAAGAAGAGAGCTGGGAAAACTAGAGCAGGAGCGGAGG
ATGATTGAAGAGTCACTGAAGATGGAGATGGAAGAAGAATTAGAAAAGAGTGTTCAAGACCAGAAAGACA
AATCAGCTCATTGTGAAAATACTTTAGAAAAATACATGAAAATTATCCAGCAGAGACAGGAAGAATCAAA
TGCAGATAAGAGCTCCAAAAAATCGGGCAAAGAATGCTCACTAGTGGACATGATGATGCCTAGTGACAAG
GATGAAAGTTCTCCAGGATTTTCTCATGAAGAACCAGATGACATGTGGGAGCAAAAGCTCATTTCTGAAG
AGGACTTGTAAAAGGGCGAATTCCAGCACACTGGCGGCCGTTACTAGTGGATCCGCCCCTCTCCCTCCCC
CCCCCCTAACGTTACTGGCCGAAGCCGCTTGGAATAAGGCCGGTGTGCGTTTGTCTATATGTTATTTTCC
ACCATATTGCCGTCTTTTGGCAATGTGAGATCGCTAGCGGATCCACCACCTACAGCCCAGTGGGGTCGCT
CTAGAGCGACCTCGAGGGGGGGCTAGATAAGTAATGATCATAATCAGCCATATCACATCTGTAGAGGTTT
TACTTGCTTTAAAAAACCTCCCACACCTCCCCCTGAACCTGAAACATAAAATGAATGCAATTGTTGTTGT
TAACTTGTTTATTGCAGCTTATAATGGTTACAAATAAAGCAATAGCATCACAAATTTCACAAATAAAGCA
TTTTTTTCACTGCATTCTAGTTGTGGTTTGTCCAAACTCATCAATGTATCTTATCATGTCTAGATCCGGG
GGTACCGCGTCGAGAAGTTCCTATTCCGAAGTTCCTATTCTCTAGAAAGTATAGGAACTTCGTCGACGCG
AATTCGTAATCATGGTCATAGCTGTTTCCTGTGTGAAATTGTTATCCGCTCACAATTCCACACAACATAC
GAGCCGGAAGCATAAAGTGTAAAGCCTGGGGTGCCTAATGAGTGAGCTAACTCACATTAATTGCGTTGCG
CTCACTGCCCGCTTTCCAGTCGGGAAACCTGTCGTGCCAGCTGCATTAATGAATCGGCCAACGCGCGGGG
AGAGGCGGTTTGCGTATTGGGCGCTCTTCCGCTTCCTCGCTCACTGACTCGCTGCGCTCGGTCGTTCGGC
TGCGGCGAGCGGTATCAGCTCACTCAAAGGCGGTAATACGGTTATCCACAGAATCAGGGGATAACGCAGG
AAAGAACATGTGAGCAAAAGGCCAGCAAAAGGCCAGGAACCGTAAAAAGGCCGCGTTGCTGGCGTTTTTC
CATAGGCTCCGCCCCCCTGACGAGCATCACAAAAATCGACGCTCAAGTCAGAGGTGGCGAAACCCGACAG
GACTATAAAGATACCAGGCGTTTCCCCCTGGAAGCTCCCTCGTGCGCTCTCCTGTTCCGACCCTGCCGCT
TACCGGATACCTGTCCGCCTTTCTCCCTTCGGGAAGCGTGGCGCTTTCTCATAGCTCACGCTGTAGGTAT
CTCAGTTCGGTGTAGGTCGTTCGCTCCAAGCTGGGCTGTGTGCACGAACCCCCCGTTCAGCCCGACCGCT
GCGCCTTATCCGGTAACTATCGTCTTGAGTCCAACCCGGTAAGACACGACTTATCGCCACTGGCAGCAGC
CACTGGTAACAGGATTAGCAGAGCGAGGTATGTAGGCGGTGCTACAGAGTTCTTGAAGTGGTGGCCTAAC
TACGGCTACACTAGAAGGACAGTATTTGGTATCTGCGCTCTGCTGAAGCCAGTTACCTTCGGAAAAAGAG
TTGGTAGCTCTTGATCCGGCAAACAAACCACCGCTGGTAGCGGTGGTTTTTTTGTTTGCAAGCAGCAGAT
TACGCGCAGAAAAAAAGGATCTCAAGAAGATCCTTTGATCTTTTCTACGGGGTCTGACGCTCAGTGGAAC
GAAAACTCACGTTAAGGGATTTTGGTCATGAGATTATCAAAAAGGATCTTCACCTAGATCCTTTTAAATT
AAAAATGAAGTTTTAAATCAATCTAAAGTATATATGAGTAAACTTGGTCTGACAGTTACCAATGCTTAAT
CAGTGAGGCACCTATCTCAGCGATCTGTCTATTTCGTTCATCCATAGTTGCCTGACTCCCCGTCGTGTAG
ATAACTACGATACGGGAGGGCTTACCATCTGGCCCCAGTGCTGCAATGATACCGCGAGACCCACGCTCAC
CGGCTCCAGATTTATCAGCAATAAACCAGCCAGCCGGAAGGGCCGAGCGCAGAAGTGGTCCTGCAACTTT
ATCCGCCTCCATCCAGTCTATTAATTGTTGCCGGGAAGCTAGAGTAAGTAGTTCGCCAGTTAATAGTTTG
CGCAACGTTGTTGCCATTGCTACAGGCATCGTGGTGTCACGCTCGTCGTTTGGTATGGCTTCATTCAGCT
CCGGTTCCCAACGATCAAGGCGAGTTACATGATCCCCCATGTTGTGCAAAAAAGCGGTTAGCTCCTTCGG
TCCTCCGATCGTTGTCAGAAGTAAGTTGGCCGCAGTGTTATCACTCATGGTTATGGCAGCACTGCATAAT
TCTCTTACTGTCATGCCATCCGTAAGATGCTTTTCTGTGACTGGTGAGTACTCAACCAAGTCATTCTGAG
AATAGTGTATGCGGCGACCGAGTTGCTCTTGCCCGGCGTCAATACGGGATAATACCGCGCCACATAGCAG
AACTTTAAAAGTGCTCATCATTGGAAAACGTTCTTCGGGGCGAAAACTCTCAAGGATCTTACCGCTGTTG
AGATCCAGTTCGATGTAACCCACTCGTGCACCCAACTGATCTTCAGCATCTTTTACTTTCACCAGCGTTT
CTGGGTGAGCAAAAACAGGAAGGCAAAATGCCGCAAAAAAGGGAATAAGGGCGACACGGAAATGTTGAAT
ACTCATACTCTTCCTTTTTCAATATTATTGAAGCATTTATCAGGGTTATTGTCTCATGAGCGGATACATA
TTTGAATGTATTTAGAAAAATAAACAAATAGGGGTTCCGCGCACATTTCCCCGAAAAGTGCCACCTGACG
TCTAAGAAACCATTATTATCATGACATTAACCTATAAAAATAGGCGTATCACGAGGCCCTTTCGTCTCGC
GCGTTTCGGTGATGACGGTGAAAACCTCTGACACATGCAGCTCCCGGAGACGGTCACAGCTTGTCTGTAA
GCGGATGCCGGGAGCAGACAAGCCCGTCAGGGCGCGTCAGCGGGTGTTGGCGGGTGTCGGGGCTGGCTTA
ACTATGCGGCATCAGAGCAGATTGTACTGAGAGTGCACCATATGCGGTGTGAAATACCGCACAGATGCGT
AAGGAGAAAATACCGCATCAGGCGCCATTCGCCATTCAGGCTGCGCAACTGTTGGGAAGGGCGATCGGTG
CGGGCCTCTTCGCTATTACGCCAGCTGGCGAAAGGGGGATGTGCTGCAAGGCGATTAAGTTGGGTAACGC
CAGGGTTTTCCCAGTCACGACGTTGTAAAACGACGGCCAGTGCCAAGCTT
