>Addgene plasmid #24574 | pFloxin-IRES-Ofd1-Myc-S75F | addgene partial sequence | sequence record 30506 | 24574 with IRES-F
GAAAGGTCCCCATTGTATGGGATCTGATCTGGGGCCTCGGTGCACATGCTTTACATGTGTTTANTCGAGG
TTAAAAAAACGTCTAGGCCCCCCGAACCACGGGGACGTGGTTTTCCTTTGAAAAACACGATGATAATAGG
ATCGCATGCGGCGCGCCACTAGCGCTACCGGACTCAGATCTCGAGCTCAAGCTTCGAATTATCTGCAGAA
TTCGCCCTTGACGAGTTAGGGGCTGAATGTTTAGCTCTCTTGCTCCCCTAGGTCCCCAGAGACAAGCTGG
ATTCCGAGGTCAAGGGCTCCCTCTCCTCCTGCGCCCCGGCCCGGGCCGAGGAGTCCGACCGTGGAGGGGC
GAGCTCGGGAGGAAAGCAGATGAGGATGGCTCAGTCCAACATGCCCCACAAGTCTGATGTGTTGAGTCAA
GATGAACTGCGCAAAAAGCTATACCAGACGTTTAAGGATCGGGGTGTACTGGACACACTTCAGACCCAAC
TCCGAAACCAGCTAATTCATGAATTGATGCATCCTGTATTGAGTGGAGAAGTGAAGCCGCCATCCATTTC
AGTGGAAGGGAGTGCCCTCCTAATAGGGGCTTTTAACTCGCTGGTGGCAGACCACTTACAAAGATGTGGC
TATGAATATTCACTCTCTGTTTTCTTTCCAGAAAGTGGTTTGGCAAAAGAAAAGATATTTACTATGCAGG
ATCTACTAC
