>Addgene plasmid #24574 | pFloxin-IRES-Ofd1-Myc-S75F | addgene partial sequence | sequence record 30507 | 24574 with lac_promoter
TATGACATGATTACGAATTCGCGTCGACGAAGTTCCTATACTTTCTAGAGAATAGGAACTTCGGAATAGG
AACTTCTCGACGCGGTACCCCCGGATCTAGACATGATAAGATACATTGATGAGTTTGGACAAACCACAAC
TAGAATGCAGTGAAAAAAATGCTTTATTTGTGAAATTTGTGATGCTATTGCTTTATTTGTAACCATTATA
AGCTGCAATAAACAAGTTAACAACAACAATTGCATTCATTTTATGTTTCAGGTTCAGGGGGAGGTGTGGG
AGGTTTTTTAAAGCAAGTAAAACCTCTACAGATGTGATATGGCTGATTATGATCATTACTTATCTAGCCC
CCCCTCGAGGTCGCTCTAGAGCGACCCCACTGGGCTGTAGGTGGTGGATCCGCTAGCGATCTCACATTGC
CAAAAGACGGCAATATGGTGGAAAATAACATATAGACAAACGCACACCGGCCTTATTCCAAGCGGCTTCG
GCCAGTAACGTTAGGGGGGGGGGAGGGAGAGGGGCGGATCCACTAGTAACGGCCGCCAGTGTGCTGGAAT
TCGCCCTTTTACAAGTCCTCTTCAGAAATGAGCTTTTGCTCCCACATGTCATCTGGTTCTTCATGAGAAA
ATCCTGGAGAACTTTCATCCTTGTCACTAGGCATCATCATGTCCACTAGTGAGCATTCTTTGCCCGATTT
TTTGGAGCTCTTATCTGCATTTGATTCTTCCTGTCTCTGCTGGATAATTTTCATGTATTTTTCTAAAGTA
TTTTC
